>Addgene plasmid #104473 | YIplac211-RPL13A-FKBPx2 | addgene full sequence | sequence record 201577 | Addgene NGS Result
CCGCCTCTCCCCGCGCGTTGGCCGATTCATTAATGCAGCTGGCACGACAGGTTTCCCGACTGGAAAGCGG
GCAGTGAGCGCAACGCAATTAATGTGAGTTAGCTCACTCATTAGGCACCCCAGGCTTTACACTTTATGCT
TCCGGCTCGTATGTTGTGTGGAATTGTGAGCGGATAACAATTTCACACAGGAAACAGCTATGACCATGAT
TACGCCAAGCTTGGCCGCTGGTTTGACTGCTGCTTATGCCAGAACTATCGGTATCGCCGTTGACCACAGA
CGTCAAAACAGAAACCAAGAAATCTTTGATGCTAACGTTCAAAGATTAAAGGAATACCAATCTAAGATTA
TTGTTTTCCCAAGAAATGGTAAGGCCCCAGAAGCTGAACAAGTTTTGTCTGCTGCTGCTACTTTCCCAAT
TGCTCAACCAGCTACCGATGTTGAAGCTAGAGCTGTCCAAGACAATGGTGAATCTGCTTTCAGAACCTTG
AGATTAGCCAGATCTGAGAAGAAATTCAGAGGTATCAGAGAAAAGAGAGCTAGAGAAAAGGCTGAAGCTG
AAGCTGAAAAGAAGAAATACGCTGCAGGTCGACGGATGGGAGTGCAGGTGGAAACCATCTCCCCAGGAGA
CGGGCGCACCTTCCCCAAGCGCGGCCAGACCTGCGTGGTGCACTACACCGGGATGCTTGAAGATGGAAAG
AAATTTGATTCCTCCCGGGACAGAAACAAGCCCTTTAAGTTTATGCTAGGCAAGCAGGAGGTGATCCGAG
GCTGGGAAGAAGGGGTTGCCCAGATGAGTGTGGGTCAGAGAGCCAAACTGACTATATCTCCAGATTATGC
CTATGGTGCCACTGGGCACCCAGGCATCATCCCACCACATGCCACTCTCGTCTTCGATGTGGAGCTTCTA
AAACTGGAAACTAGAGGCGTGCAGGTCGAGACCATCAGCCCCGGCGACGGCCGCACCTTTCCCAAGAGAG
GCCAGACTTGCGTGGTCCACTACACCGGCATGCTGGAGGACGGCAAGAAGTTCGACAGCAGCCGCGACCG
CAACAAGCCCTTCAAGTTCATGCTGGGCAAACAGGAAGTGATCCGCGGCTGGGAGGAAGGCGTGGCTCAG
ATGAGCGTGGGGCAGCGGGCCAAGCTGACCATCAGCCCCGACTATGCCTACGGCGCCACCGGCCACCCCG
GCATCATCCCCCCCCACGCCACCCTGGTGTTCGACGTGGAGCTGCTGAAGCTGGAGACTAGTTATCCGTA
CGACGTACCAGACTACGCATAAGAAAAGTGAGCGGCCGCATCTAAAAACTTCATCAAAGAATTTTTCATC
CACAATTTTTGTATTTTCCTTCTTTTTTATCTGTTCAATTTCATAAATAATATATATGTACAATGTATAA
ACGGGAAGCCATCACTTATAATTTATCATTTCCTTAACTTTATAGTCTGGGTGAGAATATGGTTTACAGT
ATTTTTACAAGTTAGCGCAGTTTTCTTGATATGATGGAACGAACATTATTGCATTAGTAGTCTGTTTGCA
AGCTTTTCCTTCGGGCACAACGTGGCATTATATATAGCATAGAAGAGATGCGAAAGATGGTATTGAACAA
AAAGAAAGTACTGTCTAATTGTATTAAAAGCGACTATATAGAAAAATTATAAAAAATTTTAAATGTTAGA
ATATGCAATTTCTTCTAAACAGTGCGGCACTTCTAATCAAATAAACCGAAACCCATGTCGTCATCGGATT
CTTCTTTAGCTTCTTCTTCTTCCTTTTCAGCTTCGGCTTCACCGGCTTCACCACCAGCGACACCACCAGC
GACACCAGCTGGGGCAGCAGCACCAGCGCTGAAGTTGACCAATAAGTCCTTCAAGTTTTGGCCGTCCAAA
GCCTTAGCAAAAATATCAGCCCAGATATTTTCAACTGGGACATTGGCAGCGTTAGTCAAAGTCAACAACT
TTTCAGAAGAGATTTCGATTTCAGAGTCAGCCAAAATCAAGGCGGCGTAAGACAAAGCGGATTCAGTAGA
CATTTCTTCTTGCTATTTTAGAGATAATCGGTTTAAGCTGTTGTATTGGACAAAGCGGACTATTTCTTTA
TTCTTTTGATTTCTTTTACTAAAAATTATTCAGAACAGAAGAGATCGCAAACTTTATAAAGATATTTTTT
TCAAATACCATGTAAAGGCATTCTTTAAAAAATGAAAAAAAAAAAATCATTACAAAGTTGCGTGGTATCT
TCTTACGATATTCGTACCTCACGATATGTAGCAGAGCTCGAATTCACTGGCCGTCGTTTTACAACGTCGT
GACTGGGAAAACCCTGGCGTTACCCAACTTAATCGCCTTGCAGCACATCCCCCTTTCGCCAGCTGGCGTA
ATAGCGAAGAGGCCCGCACCGATCGCCCTTCCCAACAGTTGCGCAGCCTGAATGGCGAATGGCGCCTGAT
GCGGTATTTTCTCCTTACGCATCTGTGCGGTATTTCACACCGCATATGGTGCACTCTCAGTACAATCTGC
TCTGATGCCGCATAGTTAAGCCAGCCCCGACACCCGCCAACACCCGCTGACGCGCCCTGACGGGCTTGTC
TGCTCCCGGCATCCGCTTACAGACAAGCTGTGACCGTCTCCGGGAGCTGCATGTGTCAGAGGTTTTCACC
GTCATCACCGAAACGCGCGAGACGAAAGGGCGGGTAATAACTGATATAATTAAATTGAAGCTCTAATTTG
TGAGTTTAGTATACATGCATTTACTTATAATACAGTTTTTTAGTTTTGCTGGCCGCATCTTCTCAAATAT
GCTTCCCAGCCTGCTTTTCTGTAACGTTCACCCTCTACCTTAGCATCCCTTCCCTTTGCAAATAGTCCTC
TTCCAACAATAATAATGTCAGATCCTGTAGAGACCACATCATCCACGGTTCTATACTGTTGACCCAATGC
GTCTCCCTTGTCATCTAAACCCACACCGGGTGTCATAATCAACCAATCGTAACCTTCATCTCTTCCACCC
ATGTCTCTTTGAGCAATAAAGCCGATAACAAAATCTTTGTCGCTCTTCGCAATGTCAACAGTACCCTTAG
TATATTCTCCAGTAGATAGGGAGCCCTTGCATGACAATTCTGCTAACATCAAAAGGCCTCTAGGTTCCTT
TGTTACTTCTTCTGCCGCCTGCTTCAAACCGCTAACAATACCTGGGCCCACCACACCGTGTGCATTCGTA
ATGTCTGCCCATTCTGCTATTCTGTATACACCCGCAGAGTACTGCAATTTGACTGTATTACCAATGTCAG
CAAATTTTCTGTCTTCGAAGAGTAAAAAATTGTACTTGGCGGATAATGCCTTTAGCGGCTTAACTGTGCC
CTCCATGGAAAAATCAGTCAAGATATCCACATGTGTTTTTAGTAAACAAATTTTGGGACCTAATGCTTCA
ACTAACTCCAGTAATTCCTTGGTGGTACGAACATCCAATGAAGCACACAAGTTTGTTTGCTTTTCGTGCA
TGATATTAAATAGCTTGGCAGCAACAGGACTAGGATGAGTAGCAGCACGTTCCTTATATGTAGCTTTCGA
CATGATTTATCTTCGTTTCCTGCATGTTTTTGTTCTGTGCAGTTGGGTTAAGAATACTGGGCAATTTCAT
GTTTCTTCAACACTACATATGCGTATATATACCAATCTAAGTCTGTGCTCCTTCCTTCGTTCTTCCTTCT
GTTCGGAGATTACCGAATCAAAAAAATTTCAAGGAAACCGAAATCAAAAAAAAGAATAAAAAAAAAATGA
TGAATTGAAAAGCTGGCCTCGTGATACGCCTATTTTTATAGGTTAATGTCATGATAATAATGGTTTCTTA
GACGTCAGGTGGCACTTTTCGGGGAAATGTGCGCGGAACCCCTATTTGTTTATTTTTCTAAATACATTCA
AATATGTATCCGCTCATGAGACAATAACCCTGATAAATGCTTCAATAATATTGAAAAAGGAAGAGTATGA
GTATTCAACATTTCCGTGTCGCCCTTATTCCCTTTTTTGCGGCATTTTGCCTTCCTGTTTTTGCTCACCC
AGAAACGCTGGTGAAAGTAAAAGATGCTGAAGATCAGTTGGGTGCACGAGTGGGTTACATCGAACTGGAT
CTCAACAGCGGTAAGATCCTTGAGAGTTTTCGCCCCGAAGAACGTTTTCCAATGATGAGCACTTTTAAAG
TTCTGCTATGTGGCGCGGTATTATCCCGTATTGACGCCGGGCAAGAGCAACTCGGTCGCCGCATACACTA
TTCTCAGAATGACTTGGTTGAGTACTCACCAGTCACAGAAAAGCATCTTACGGATGGCATGACAGTAAGA
GAATTATGCAGTGCTGCCATAACCATGAGTGATAACACTGCGGCCAACTTACTTCTGACAACGATCGGAG
GACCGAAGGAGCTAACCGCTTTTTTGCACAACATGGGGGATCATGTAACTCGCCTTGATCGTTGGGAACC
GGAGCTGAATGAAGCCATACCAAACGACGAGCGTGACACCACGATGCCTGTAGCAATGGCAACAACGTTG
CGCAAACTATTAACTGGCGAACTACTTACTCTAGCTTCCCGGCAACAATTAATAGACTGGATGGAGGCGG
ATAAAGTTGCAGGACCACTTCTGCGCTCGGCCCTTCCGGCTGGCTGGTTTATTGCTGATAAATCTGGAGC
CGGTGAGCGTGGGTCTCGCGGTATCATTGCAGCACTGGGGCCAGATGGTAAGCCCTCCCGTATCGTAGTT
ATCTACACGACGGGGAGTCAGGCAACTATGGATGAACGAAATAGACAGATCGCTGAGATAGGTGCCTCAC
TGATTAAGCATTGGTAACTGTCAGACCAAGTTTACTCATATATACTTTAGATTGATTTAAAACTTCATTT
TTAATTTAAAAGGATCTAGGTGAAGATCCTTTTTGATAATCTCATGACCAAAATCCCTTAACGTGAGTTT
TCGTTCCACTGAGCGTCAGACCCCGTAGAAAAGATCAAAGGATCTTCTTGAGATCCTTTTTTTCTGCGCG
TAATCTGCTGCTTGCAAACAAAAAAACCACCGCTACCAGCGGTGGTTTGTTTGCCGGATCAAGAGCTACC
AACTCTTTTTCCGAAGGTAACTGGCTTCAGCAGAGCGCAGATACCAAATACTGTTCTTCTAGTGTAGCCG
TAGTTAGGCCACCACTTCAAGAACTCTGTAGCACCGCCTACATACCTCGCTCTGCTAATCCTGTTACCAG
TGGCTGCTGCCAGTGGCGATAAGTCGTGTCTTACCGGGTTGGACTCAAGACGATAGTTACCGGATAAGGC
GCAGCGGTCGGGCTGAACGGGGGGTTCGTGCACACAGCCCAGCTTGGAGCGAACGACCTACACCGAACTG
AGATACCTACAGCGTGAGCTATGAGAAAGCGCCACGCTTCCCGAAGGGAGAAAGGCGGACAGGTATCCGG
TAAGCGGCAGGGTCGGAACAGGAGAGCGCACGAGGGAGCTTCCAGGGGGAAACGCCTGGTATCTTTATAG
TCCTGTCGGGTTTCGCCACCTCTGACTTGAGCGTCGATTTTTGTGATGCTCGTCAGGGGGGCGGAGCCTA
TGGAAAAACGCCAGCAACGCGGCCTTTTTACGGTTCCTGGCCTTTTGCTGGCCTTTTGCTCACATGTTCT
TTCCTGCGTTATCCCCTGATTCTGTGGATAACCGTATTACCGCCTTTGAGTGAGCTGATACCGCTCGCCG
CAGCCGAACGACCGAGCGCAGCGAGTCAGTGAGCGAGGAAGCGGAAGAGCGCCCAATACGCAAA
Features (pLannotate 1.2.2; 16 found; start..end, strand, type, name):
     90..111     +  protein_bind   CAP binding site: CAP binding activates transcription in the presence of cAMP. E. coli catabolite activator protein
    126..156     +  promoter       lac promoter: promoter for the E. coli lac operon
    164..180     +  protein_bind   lac operator: The lac repressor binds to the lac operator to inhibit transcription in E. coli. This inhibition can be relieved by adding lactose or isopropyl-β-D-thiogalactopyranoside (IPTG). lac repressor encoded by lacI
    224..577     +  CDS            RPL13A (fragment): RL13A_YEAST - Experimental evidence at protein level: Swiss-Prot protein existence level 1. Component of the ribosome, a large ribonucleoprotein complex responsible for the synthesis of proteins in the cell. The small ribosomal subunit (SSU) binds messenger RNAs (mRNAs) and translates the encoded message by selecting cognate aminoacyl-transfer RNA (tRNA) molecules. The large subunit (LSU) contains the ribosomal catalytic site termed the peptidyl transferase center (PTC), which catalyzes the formation of peptide bonds, thereby polymerizing the amino acids delivered by tRNAs into a polypeptide c
    596..919     +  CDS            FKBP1A: FKB1A_HUMAN - Also known as FKBP1, FKBP12. Experimental evidence at protein level: Swiss-Prot protein existence level 1. Keeps in an inactive conformation TGFBR1, the TGF-beta type I serine/threonine kinase receptor, preventing TGF-beta receptor activation in absence of ligand. Recruits SMAD7 to ACVR1B which prevents the association of SMAD2 and SMAD3 with the activin receptor complex, thereby blocking the activin signal. May modulate the RYR1 calcium channel activity. PPIases accelerate the folding of proteins. It catalyzes the cis-trans isomerization of proline imidic peptide bonds in oligop
    926..1246    +  CDS            FKBP: human FK506-binding protein FKBP12 synthetic gene with alternative codons
   1716..2033    -  CDS            RPP1A: RLA1_YEAST - Also known as L12EIIA, RPA1, RPLA1. Experimental evidence at protein level: Swiss-Prot protein existence level 1. Component of the ribosome, a large ribonucleoprotein complex responsible for the synthesis of proteins in the cell. The small ribosomal subunit (SSU) binds messenger RNAs (mRNAs) and translates the encoded message by selecting cognate aminoacyl-transfer RNA (tRNA) molecules. The large subunit (LSU) contains the ribosomal catalytic site termed the peptidyl transferase center (PTC), which catalyzes the formation of peptide bonds, thereby polymerizing the amino acids deli
   2282..2439    +  CDS            lacZα (fragment): LacZα fragment of β-galactosidase; lacZ fragment
   2445..2544    -  misc_feature   bom (fragment): basis of mobility region from pBR322
   2646..2681    -  CDS            rop (fragment): Rop protein, which maintains plasmids at low copy number; rop
   2770..3573    -  CDS            URA3: orotidine-5'-phosphate decarboxylase, required for uracil biosynthesis; S. cerevisiae URA3; yeast auxotrophic marker, counterselectable with 5-fluoroorotic acid (5-FOA)
   3574..3789    -  promoter       URA3 promoter: S. cerevisiae URA3
   3882..3986    +  promoter       AmpR promoter: bla
   3987..4847    +  CDS            AmpR: β-lactamase; bla; confers resistance to ampicillin, carbenicillin, and related antibiotics
   5018..5606    +  rep_origin     ori: high-copy-number ColE1/pMB1/pBR322/pUC origin of replication
   5789..77      +  CDS            lacI (fragment) (across the origin): lac repressor; lacI; The lac repressor binds to the lac operator to inhibit transcription in E. coli. This inhibition can be relieved by adding lactose or isopropyl-β-D-thiogalactopyranoside (IPTG).
