[The description below was written by a language model from this plasmid's Addgene catalogue record and pLannotate feature annotations shown in this document.]
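Description:
YIplac211-RPL13A-FKBPx2 is a yeast integrating plasmid built on the YIplac211 backbone and designed for pop-in/pop-out replacement of the chromosomal RPL13A (YDL082W) gene of Saccharomyces cerevisiae with a version carrying a C-terminal FKBPx2 tag. As an integrative vector it has no annotated yeast replication origin, so it persists in yeast only by recombining into the genome. In E. coli it is propagated through a high-copy ColE1/pUC-type origin with ampicillin resistance (AmpR). The yeast marker is URA3 under its own promoter, which allows selection for uracil prototrophy on integration and counterselection with 5-FOA for loss of the vector.

The insert, cloned between HindIII and NotI in the lacZα polylinker region, contains only the last 354 bp of the RPL13A coding sequence, so it carries no promoter of its own and depends on the endogenous locus for expression after integration. This fragment is followed by two tandem copies of human FKBP12, one of them annotated as a synthetic version with alternative codons, which would limit recombination between the repeats. The catalogue entry also lists an HA epitope at the C terminus, although the feature table does not annotate it. Downstream, the annotation detects the RPP1A gene on the opposite strand, apparently part of flanking genomic sequence that would provide the second homology arm. Recombination in one homology region inserts the plasmid (pop-in); a second recombination event selected on 5-FOA excises the backbone, leaving the tagged allele (pop-out). Residual lac promoter/operator, lacI, bom and rop fragments are backbone remnants. The record does not state the downstream use of the tag, although FKBP fusions to ribosomal proteins are commonly used as anchors for ligand-induced protein dimerization.
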