Addgene plasmid #104473: YIplac211-RPL13A-FKBPx2
Purpose: Plasmid for pop-in/pop-out replacement of RPL13A with an FKBPx2-tagged version.
Depositing lab: Benjamin Glick. Depositing organization: University of Chicago. Publication: COPI selectively drives maturation of the early Golgi. Papanikou E, Day KJ, Austin J, Glick BS. Elife. 2015 Dec 28;4. pii: e13232. doi: 10.7554/eLife.13232. PubMed 26709839.
Backbone
  Vector backbone: YIplac211
  Backbone size w/o insert (bp): 3797
  Total vector size (bp): 5809
  Vector type: Yeast Expression
  Selectable markers: URA3
Growth in bacteria
  Bacterial resistance: Ampicillin, 100 μg/mL
  Growth temperature: 37°C
  Growth strain: DH5alpha
  Copy number: High Copy
Gene/Insert
  Gene/Insert name: RPL13Ap (alt name: YDL082W)
  Species: S. cerevisiae (budding yeast)
  Insert size (bp): 1334
  Mutation: includes the last 354 bp of RPL13A only
  Entrez Gene: RPL13A (a.k.a. YDL082W)
  Tag / fusion protein: FKBPx2-HA (C terminal on insert)
  Cloning method: Restriction Enzyme; 5′ cloning site HindIII (not destroyed); 3′ cloning site NotI (not destroyed)
  Sequencing primers: 5′ M13 REVERSE; 3′ M13 FORWARD
Resource information
  A portion of this plasmid was derived from a plasmid made by: The FKBP gene was obtained from Ariad Pharmaceuticals (Cambridge, MA).
Terms and licenses: Academic/Nonprofit Terms; Industry Terms: Not Available to Industry
How to cite: YIplac211-RPL13A-FKBPx2 was a gift from Benjamin Glick (Addgene plasmid # 104473 ; http://n2t.net/addgene:104473 ; RRID:Addgene_104473)
